Addgene plasmid #235526: pAdnp_GGSG_Fkbp_2xHA_BB
Purpose: Adnp-Fkbp-2xHA targeting vector with Blasto selection
Depositing lab: Brian Hendrich. Depositing organization: University of Cambridge.
Backbone
  Vector backbone: pBluescript II KS-
  Backbone size w/o insert (bp): 3000
  Vector type: Mouse Targeting
  Selectable markers: Blasticidin
Growth in bacteria
  Bacterial resistance: Ampicillin, 100 μg/mL
  Growth temperature: 37°C
  Growth strain: DH5alpha
  Copy number: High Copy
Gene/Insert
  Gene/Insert name: Adnp
  Species: M. musculus (mouse)
  Mutation: None
  Entrez Gene: Adnp (a.k.a. AA589558, mKIAA0784)
  Promoter: beta actin
  Tag / fusion protein: FKBP, 2xHA (C terminal on insert)
  Cloning method: Gibson Cloning
Terms and licenses: Academic/Nonprofit Terms; Industry Terms: Not Available to Industry
How to cite: pAdnp_GGSG_Fkbp_2xHA_BB was a gift from Brian Hendrich (Addgene plasmid # 235526 ; http://n2t.net/addgene:235526 ; RRID:Addgene_235526)
