[The description below was written by a language model from this plasmid's Addgene catalogue record and pLannotate feature annotations shown in this document.]
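Description:
pAdnp_GGSG_Fkbp_2xHA_BB is a mouse gene-targeting vector built by Gibson assembly in the pBluescript II KS- backbone, designed to knock a C-terminal FKBP-2xHA tag into the endogenous mouse Adnp locus. It is propagated in E. coli as a high-copy plasmid through its ColE1/pUC-type origin and selected with ampicillin via the β-lactamase gene. The usual pBluescript remnants are present: an f1 origin, lac promoter/operator and lacZα fragments, and T3 and T7 promoters flanking the cloned region.

The payload begins with a fragment of the Adnp coding sequence, which presumably serves as the 5' homology arm covering the end of the open reading frame. According to the name it is joined through a GGSG linker to FKBP. The feature table identifies this domain as the F36V mutant of FKBP12, which binds synthetic ligands that do not recognise wild-type FKBP. This variant is commonly used for ligand-induced (dTAG-type) protein degradation or dimerisation, although the record does not state the intended application. The 2xHA epitope listed in the catalogue is not annotated separately but would sit after FKBP, allowing detection or immunoprecipitation of the tagged protein. Downstream is a blasticidin S deaminase cassette ending in an SV40 polyadenylation signal, which allows selection of targeted mammalian cells. The catalogue lists a beta-actin promoter, which most likely drives this marker from the unannotated stretch preceding BSD. The unannotated sequence between the poly(A) signal and the T7 promoter probably corresponds to the 3' homology arm. No recombinase sites for marker removal are annotated. The construct is suited to homologous recombination-based tagging of Adnp in mouse cells, though the record names no cell type.
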