Features (pLannotate 1.2.2; 17 found; start..end, strand, type, name):
     24..128     +  promoter       AmpR promoter: bla
    129..989     +  CDS            AmpR: β-lactamase; bla; confers resistance to ampicillin, carbenicillin, and related antibiotics
   1160..1748    +  rep_origin     ori: high-copy-number ColE1/pMB1/pBR322/pUC origin of replication
   1931..2023    +  CDS            lacI (fragment): lac repressor; lacI; The lac repressor binds to the lac operator to inhibit transcription in E. coli. This inhibition can be relieved by adding lactose or isopropyl-β-D-thiogalactopyranoside (IPTG).
   2036..2057    +  protein_bind   CAP binding site: CAP binding activates transcription in the presence of cAMP. E. coli catabolite activator protein
   2072..2102    +  promoter       lac promoter: promoter for the E. coli lac operon
   2110..2126    +  protein_bind   lac operator: The lac repressor binds to the lac operator to inhibit transcription in E. coli. This inhibition can be relieved by adding lactose or isopropyl-β-D-thiogalactopyranoside (IPTG). lac repressor encoded by lacI
   2171..2189    +  promoter       T3 promoter: promoter for bacteriophage T3 RNA polymerase
   2201..2226    -  misc_feature   MCS (fragment): pBluescript multiple cloning site
   2236..2808    +  CDS            Adnp (fragment): ADNP_MOUSE - Experimental evidence at protein level: Swiss-Prot protein existence level 1. Potential transcription factor. May mediate some of the neuroprotective peptide VIP-associated effects involving normal growth and cancer proliferation. From Mus musculus (Mouse).
   2866..3186    +  CDS            DmrB: F36V mutant of FK506-binding protein FKBP12 binds synthetic ligands that do not bind wild-type FKBP
   3850..4248    +  CDS            BSD: blasticidin S deaminase; Aspergillus terreus BSD; confers resistance to blasticidin
   4263..4348    +  CDS            large T antigen (fragment): large T antigen from SV40 (simian virus 40)
   4371..4505    +  polyA_signal   SV40 poly(A) signal: SV40 polyadenylation signal
   5086..5104    -  promoter       T7 promoter: promoter for bacteriophage T7 RNA polymerase
   5107..5264    +  CDS            lacZα (fragment): LacZα fragment of β-galactosidase; lacZ fragment
   5295..5723    -  rep_origin     f1 ori (sequence partly withheld): f1 bacteriophage origin of replication; arrow indicates direction of (+) strand synthesis
>Addgene plasmid #235526 | pAdnp_GGSG_Fkbp_2xHA_BB | addgene full sequence | sequence record 473984 | Addgene NGS Result
GTGGCACTTTTCGGGGAAATGTGCGCGGAACCCCTATTTGTTTATTTTTCTAAATACATTCAAATATGTA
TCCGCTCATGAGACAATAACCCTGATAAATGCTTCAATAATATTGAAAAAGGAAGAGTATGAGTATTCAA
CATTTCCGTGTCGCCCTTATTCCCTTTTTTGCGGCATTTTGCCTTCCTGTTTTTGCTCACCCAGAAACGC
TGGTGAAAGTAAAAGATGCTGAAGATCAGTTGGGTGCACGAGTGGGTTACATCGAACTGGATCTCAACAG
CGGTAAGATCCTTGAGAGTTTTCGCCCCGAAGAACGTTTTCCAATGATGAGCACTTTTAAAGTTCTGCTA
TGTGGCGCGGTATTATCCCGTATTGACGCCGGGCAAGAGCAACTCGGTCGCCGCATACACTATTCTCAGA
ATGACTTGGTTGAGTACTCACCAGTCACAGAAAAGCATCTTACGGATGGCATGACAGTAAGAGAATTATG
CAGTGCTGCCATAACCATGAGTGATAACACTGCGGCCAACTTACTTCTGACAACGATCGGAGGACCGAAG
GAGCTAACCGCTTTTTTGCACAACATGGGGGATCATGTAACTCGCCTTGATCGTTGGGAACCGGAGCTGA
ATGAAGCCATACCAAACGACGAGCGTGACACCACGATGCCTGTAGCAATGGCAACAACGTTGCGCAAACT
ATTAACTGGCGAACTACTTACTCTAGCTTCCCGGCAACAATTAATAGACTGGATGGAGGCGGATAAAGTT
GCAGGACCACTTCTGCGCTCGGCCCTTCCGGCTGGCTGGTTTATTGCTGATAAATCTGGAGCCGGTGAGC
GTGGGTCTCGCGGTATCATTGCAGCACTGGGGCCAGATGGTAAGCCCTCCCGTATCGTAGTTATCTACAC
GACGGGGAGTCAGGCAACTATGGATGAACGAAATAGACAGATCGCTGAGATAGGTGCCTCACTGATTAAG
CATTGGTAACTGTCAGACCAAGTTTACTCATATATACTTTAGATTGATTTAAAACTTCATTTTTAATTTA
AAAGGATCTAGGTGAAGATCCTTTTTGATAATCTCATGACCAAAATCCCTTAACGTGAGTTTTCGTTCCA
CTGAGCGTCAGACCCCGTAGAAAAGATCAAAGGATCTTCTTGAGATCCTTTTTTTCTGCGCGTAATCTGC
TGCTTGCAAACAAAAAAACCACCGCTACCAGCGGTGGTTTGTTTGCCGGATCAAGAGCTACCAACTCTTT
TTCCGAAGGTAACTGGCTTCAGCAGAGCGCAGATACCAAATACTGTTCTTCTAGTGTAGCCGTAGTTAGG
CCACCACTTCAAGAACTCTGTAGCACCGCCTACATACCTCGCTCTGCTAATCCTGTTACCAGTGGCTGCT
GCCAGTGGCGATAAGTCGTGTCTTACCGGGTTGGACTCAAGACGATAGTTACCGGATAAGGCGCAGCGGT
CGGGCTGAACGGGGGGTTCGTGCACACAGCCCAGCTTGGAGCGAACGACCTACACCGAACTGAGATACCT
ACAGCGTGAGCTATGAGAAAGCGCCACGCTTCCCGAAGGGAGAAAGGCGGACAGGTATCCGGTAAGCGGC
AGGGTCGGAACAGGAGAGCGCACGAGGGAGCTTCCAGGGGGAAACGCCTGGTATCTTTATAGTCCTGTCG
GGTTTCGCCACCTCTGACTTGAGCGTCGATTTTTGTGATGCTCGTCAGGGGGGCGGAGCCTATGGAAAAA
CGCCAGCAACGCGGCCTTTTTACGGTTCCTGGCCTTTTGCTGGCCTTTTGCTCACATGTTCTTTCCTGCG
TTATCCCCTGATTCTGTGGATAACCGTATTACCGCCTTTGAGTGAGCTGATACCGCTCGCCGCAGCCGAA
CGACCGAGCGCAGCGAGTCAGTGAGCGAGGAAGCGGAAGAGCGCCCAATACGCAAACCGCCTCTCCCCGC
GCGTTGGCCGATTCATTAATGCAGCTGGCACGACAGGTTTCCCGACTGGAAAGCGGGCAGTGAGCGCAAC
GCAATTAATGTGAGTTAGCTCACTCATTAGGCACCCCAGGCTTTACACTTTATGCTTCCGGCTCGTATGT
TGTGTGGAATTGTGAGCGGATAACAATTTCACACAGGAAACAGCTATGACCATGATTACGCCAAGCTCGA
AATTAACCCTCACTAAAGGGAACAAAAGCTGGTACCGGGCCCCCCCTCGAGGTCGAAGCTTGACTCCGGA
AGGTGCTTTGGAATCTGAGAAGCTAGACCAAAAAGAGGAGGAGGAGGAGGAGGAGGATGGTTCAAAATAT
GAAACTATCCATTTGACTGAGGAACCAGCCAAATTAATGCATGATGCCTCTGATAGTGAGGTAGACCAAG
ATGATGTAGTTGAGTGGAAAGATGGTGCTTCACCATCTGAGAGTGGGCCTGGTTCCCAACAAATCTCAGA
CTTTGAGGATAATACATGTGAAATGAAACCAGGAACCTGGTCTGATGAGTCTTCCCAGAGTGAAGATGCA
AGGAGCAGTAAGCCAGCTGCCAAAAAAAAGGCTACAGTGCAAGATGACACAGAGCAGTTAAAATGGAAGA
ATAGTTCCTATGGAAAAGTTGAAGGGTTTTGGTCCAAGGACCAGTCACAGTGGGAAAATGCATCTGAGAA
TGCAGAGCGCTTACCAAACCCACAGATTGAGTGGCAGAATAGCACAATTGACAGTGAGGACGGGGAGCAG
TTTGACAGCATGACTGACGGAGTTGCTGATCCCATGCATGGCAGCTTAACTGGAGTGAAGCTGAGCAGCC
AGCAAGCCGGCTCTGGTGGCGGTGGCTCTGGCGGAGGTGGGTCCGGTGGCGGCGGAAGCGCCGGTGGAGT
GCAGGTGGAAACCATCTCCCCAGGAGACGGGCGCACCTTCCCCAAGCGCGGCCAGACCTGCGTGGTGCAC
TACACCGGGATGCTTGAAGATGGAAAGAAAGTTGATTCCTCCCGGGACAGAAACAAGCCCTTTAAGTTTA
TGCTAGGCAAGCAGGAGGTGATCCGAGGCTGGGAAGAAGGGGTTGCCCAGATGAGTGTGGGTCAGAGAGC
CAAACTGACTATATCTCCAGATTATGCCTATGGTGCCACTGGGCACCCAGGCATCATCCCACCACATGCC
ACTCTCGTCTTCGATGTGGAGCTTCTAAAACTGGAAGGCGGCTACCCCTACGACGTGCCCGACTACGCCG
GCTATCCGTATGATGTCCCGGACTATGCAGGCTATGTCGGTTACCGATAAACGATCGTAACTTTAAATAA
TGCCAATTATTTAAAGTTACATATGGCCTTCTGCAGGAGCGTACAGAACCCAGGGCCCTGGCACCCGTGC
AGACCCTGGCCCACCCCACCTGGGCGCTCAGTGCCCAAGAGATGTCCACACCTAGGATGTCCCGCGGTGG
GTGGGGGGCCCGAGAGACGGGCAGGCCGGGGGCAGGCCTGGCCATGCGGGGCCGAACCGGGCACTGCCCA
GCGTGGGGCGCGGGGGCCACGGCGCGCGCCCCCAGCCCCCGGGCCCAGCACCCCAAGGCGGCCAACGCCA
AAACTCTCCCTCCTCCTCTTCCTCAATCTCGCTCTCGCTCTTTTTTTTTTTCGCAAAAGGAGGGGAGAGG
GGGTAAAAAAATGCTGCACTGTGCGGCGAAGCCGGTGAGTGAGCGGCGCGGGGCCAATCAGCGTGCGCCG
TTCCGAAAGTTGCCTTTTATGGCTCGAGCGGCCGCGGCGGCGCCCTATAAAACCCAGCGGCGCGACGCGC
CACCACCGCCGAGACCGCGTCCGCCCCGCGAGCACAGAGCCTCGCCTTTGCCGATCCATCGATGGATCCA
TGGCCAAGCCTTTGTCTCAAGAAGAATCCACCCTCATTGAAAGAGCAACGGCTACAATCAACAGCATCCC
CATCTCTGAAGACTACAGCGTCGCCAGCGCAGCTCTCTCTAGCGACGGCCGCATCTTCACTGGTGTCAAT
GTATATCATTTTACTGGGGGACCTTGCGCAGAACTCGTGGTGCTGGGCACTGCTGCTGCTGCGGCAGCTG
GCAACCTGACTTGTATCGTCGCGATCGGAAATGAGAACAGGGGCATCTTGAGCCCCTGCGGACGGTGCCG
ACAGGTTCTTCTCGATCTGCATCCTGGGATCAAAGCCATAGTGAAGGACAGTGATGGACAGCCGACGGCA
GTTGGGATTCGTGAATTGCTGCCCTCTGGTTATGTGTGGGAGGGCTAAGCTCTAGATAAGTAATGATCAT
AATCAGCCATATCACATCTGTAGAGGTTTTACTTGCTTTAAAAAACCTCCCACACCTCCCCCTGAACCTG
AAACATAAAATGAATGCAATTGTTGTTGTTAACTTGTTTATTGCAGCTTATAATGGTTACAAATAAAGCA
ATAGCATCACAAATTTCACAAATAAAGCATTTTTTTCACTGCATTCTAGTTGTGGTTTGTCCAAACTCAT
CAATGTATCTTATCATGTCTGGATCCATTTACTGATCACTTAACTTTAAATAATGCCAATTATTTAAAGT
TAGGCGCTATGCATATGGGCCGTGTTGCATCCTGGACTTCTGCTCTCCTTCCAGTCTGACTGCAAAGCTG
TCTTCTAACTGGCACTACCTTGCAAGGACTGGTCAGTCAGCAGGCTGTGGGGATGTGTGACCACTGTAGT
CTCAGTGGTTATTTCCAAGTCTATGATAGATGACTGGTTGATCTTTGTTCAGACTCTTCTCTGGTAGACT
CGGTGATGAAGTGTGAAAAACCAGTAAGCTGGTAGCTCATGAATGCACACAGGGAGAAGTAGTTCCTTAC
CTACCTGCCTTCTCAGCATTTCTTCCCCTCAGATGTTTGGTTGGATGTCCTGGGAAAGCCTTATCCTGAT
TCACATAGTAGTGCAGGGCGGGCATACACACTACCAGTCAAATGTGTCTAGTAGACTTGGGAACATGGAC
CGTTTTTTCATGTATCTTCTGAATAGTTGAAATGTATATTTGTACAGTCTTTTAGACCTAAAGTGATGCT
TATGACACTGTTACTGTGTGCCCGTCACGCCGATCTCCAATTCGCCCTATAGTGAGTCGTATTACAATTC
ACTGGCCGTCGTTTTACAACGTCGTGACTGGGAAAACCCTGGCGTTACCCAACTTAATCGCCTTGCAGCA
CATCCCCCTTTCGCCAGCTGGCGTAATAGCGAAGAGGCCCGCACCGATCGCCCTTCCCAACAGTTGCGCA
GCCTGAATGGCGAATGGAAATTGTAAGCGTTAATATTTTGTTAAAATTCGCGTTAAATTTTTGTTAAATC
AGCTCATTTTTTAACCAATAGGCCGAAATCGGCAAAATCCCTTATAAATCAAAAGAATAGACCGAGATAG
GGT
[37 nt withheld, positions 5394-5430]
AAAGAACGTGGACTCCAACGTCAAAGG
[49 nt withheld, positions 5458-5506]
T
[91 nt withheld, positions 5508-5598]
G
[124 nt withheld, positions 5600-5723]
CAG
